>Addgene plasmid #202146 | pL0_CD-mTurquoise2 | addgene full sequence | sequence record 405600 | Addgene NGS Result
GCCATCTCGAACCGACGTTGCTGGCCGTACATTTGTACGGCTCCGCAGTGGATGGCGGCCTGAAGCCACA
CAGTGATATTGATTTGCTGGTTACGGTGACCGTAAGGCTTGATGAAACAACGCGGCGAGCTTTGATCAAC
GACCTTTTGGAAACTTCGGCTTCCCCTGGAGAGAGTGAGATTCTCCGCGCTGTAGAAGTCACCATTGTTG
TGCACGACGACATCATTCCGTGGCGTTATCCAGCTAAGCGCGAACTGCAATTTGGAGAATGGCAGCGCAA
TGACATTCTTGCTGGTATCTTCGAGCCAGCCACGATCGACATTGATCTGGCTATCTTGCTGACAAAAGCA
AGAGAACATAGCGTTGCCTTGGTAGGTCCAGCGGCGGAGGAACTCTTTGATCCGGTTCCTGAACAGGATC
TATTTGAGGCGCTAAATGAAACCTTAACGCTATGGAACTCGCCGCCCGACTGGGCTGGCGATGAGCGAAA
TGTAGTGCTTACGTTGTCCCGCATTTGGTACAGCGCAGTAACCGGCAAAATCGCGCCGAAGGATGTCGCT
GCCGACTGGGCAATGGAGCGCCTGCCGGCCCAGTATCAGCCCGTCATACTTGAAGCTAGACAGGCTTATC
TTGGACAAGAAGAAGATCGCTTGGCCTCGCGCGCAGATCAGTTGGAAGAATTTGTCCACTACGTGAAAGG
CGAGATCACCAAGGTAGTCGGCAAATAATAATCACCTAGAATGCATGACCAAAATCCCTTAACGTGAGTT
TTCGTTCCACTGAGCGTCAGACCCCGTAGAAAAGATCAAAGGATCTTCTTGAGATCCTTTTTTTCTGCGC
GTAATCTGCTGCTTGCAAACAAAAAAACCACCGCTACCAGCGGTGGTTTGTTTGCCGGATCAAGAGCTAC
CAACTCTTTTTCCGAAGGTAACTGGCTTCAGCAGAGCGCAGATACCAAATACTGTTCTTCTAGTGTAGCC
GTAGTTAGGCCACCACTTCAAGAACTCTGTAGCACCGCCTACATACCTCGCTCTGCTAATCCTGTTACCA
GTGGCTGCTGCCAGTGGCGATAAGTCGTGTCTTACCGGGTTGGACTCAAGACGATAGTTACCGGATAAGG
CGCAGCGGTCGGGCTGAACGGGGGGTTCGTGCACACAGCCCAGCTTGGAGCGAACGACCTACACCGAACT
GAGATACCTACAGCGTGAGCTATGAGAAAGCGCCACGCTTCCCGAAGGGAGAAAGGCGGACAGGTATCCG
GTAAGCGGCAGGGTCGGAACAGGAGAGCGCACGAGGGAGCTTCCAGGGGGAAACGCCTGGTATCTTTATA
GTCCTGTCGGGTTTCGCCACCTCTGACTTGAGCGTCGATTTTTGTGATGCTCGTCAGGGGGGCGGAGCCT
ATGGAAAAACGCCAGCAACGCGGCCTTTTTACGGTTCCTGGCCTTTTGCTGGCCTTTTGCTCACATGTTC
TTTCCTGCGTTATCCCCTGATTCTGTGGGTGGAAGGGCTCGGAGTTGTGGTAATCTATGTATCCTGGTGG
TCTCTACCTGACTTGTACAGCTCGTCCATGCCGAGAGTGATCCCGGCGGCGGTCACGAACTCCAGCAGGA
CCATGTGATCGCGCTTCTCGTTGGGGTCTTTGCTCAGCTTGGACTGGGTGCTCAGGTAGTGGTTGTCGGG
CAGCAGCACGGGGCCGTCGCCGATGGGGGTGTTCTGCTGGTAGTGGTCGGCGAGCTGCACGCCGCCGTCC
TCGATGTTGTGGCGGATCTTGAAGTTGGCCTTGATGCCGTTCTTCTGCTTGTCGGCGGTGATATAGACGT
TGTCGCTAAAGTAGTTGTACTCCAGCTTGTGCCCCAGGATGTTGCCGTCCTCCTTGAAGTCGATGCCCTT
CAGCTCGATGCGGTTCACCAGGGTGTCGCCCTCGAACTTCACCTCGGCGCGGGTCTTGTAGTTGCCGTCG
TCCTTGAAGAAGATGGTGCGCTCCTGGACGTAGCCTTCGGGCATGGCGGACTTGAAGAAGTCGTGCTGCT
TCATGTGGTCGGGGTAGCGGGCGAAGCACTGCACGCCCCAGGACAGGGTGGTCACGAGGGTGGGCCAGGG
CACGGGCAGCTTGCCGGTGGTGCAGATGAACTTCAGGGTCAGCTTGCCGTAGGTGGCATCGCCCTCGCCC
TCGCCGGACACGCTGAACTTGTGGCCGTTTACGTCGCCGTCCAGCTCGACCAGGATGGGCACCACCCCGG
TGAACAGCTCCTCGCCCTTGCTCACCATTTGAGACCTGAGACGAGACGAGACAGCCTGAGAATGGATGCG
AGTAATGAGCTCGGCACAAAATCACCACTCGATACAGGCAGCCCATCAGTCCGGGACGGCGTCAGCGGGA
GAGCCGTTGTAAGGCGGCAGACTTTGCTCATGTTACCGATGCTATTCGGAAGAACGGCAACTAAGCTGCC
GGGTTTGAAACACGGATGATCTCGCGGAGGGTAGCATGTTGATTGTAACGATGACAGAGCGTTGCTGCCT
GTGATCACCGCTCCTCTAGAGTCGACTTGCAGGCATGCAAGCTTAGCAAGCGAACCGGAATTGCCAGCTG
GGGCGCCCTCTGGTAAGGTTGGGAAGCCCTGCAAAGTAAACTGGATGGCTTTCTTGCCGCCAAGGATCTG
ATGGCGCAGGGGATCAATATCTGATCAAGAGACAGGATGAGGATCGTTTCGCATGAGGGAAGCGGTGATC
GCCGAAGTATCGACTCAACTATCAGAGGTAGTTGGCGTCATCGAGC
Features (pLannotate 1.2.2; 5 found; start..end, strand, type, name):
    819..1407    +  rep_origin     ori: high-copy-number ColE1/pMB1/pBR322/pUC origin of replication
   1552..2268    -  CDS            mTurquoise2: mTurquoise2 is a basic (constitutively fluorescent) cyan fluorescent protein published in 2012, derived from Aequorea victoria. It is reported to be a rapidly-maturing monomer with very low acid sensitivity.
   2532..2564    +  misc_feature   MCS (fragment): pUC18/19 multiple cloning site
   2565..2681    +  CDS            tnpA (fragment): TN5P_ECOLX - Also known as tnp. Experimental evidence at protein level: Swiss-Prot protein existence level 1. Mediates transposition of transposon Tn5 by a 'cut and paste' mechanism. First, the monomeric transposase binds the 19 bp inverted DNA repeats flanking the transposon. Then, dimerization of the DNA- bound transposase creates a synaptic DNA complex. After nicking of the first DNA strand, excision of the transposon proceeds through a series of intermediates. The transposase then mediates the insertion of the transposon at a new site by strand transfer. The activity of the wild- type tran
   2713..725     +  CDS            aadA (across the origin): S3AD_ECOLX - Experimental evidence at protein level: Swiss-Prot protein existence level 1. Mediates bacterial resistance to the antibiotics streptomycin and spectinomycin. From Escherichia coli.
