[The description below was written by a language model from this plasmid's Addgene catalogue record and pLannotate feature annotations shown in this document.]
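Description:
pL0_CD-mTurquoise2 is a small (about 2.8 kb) Level 0 part plasmid from the universal Loop assembly system, a hierarchical synthetic-biology cloning scheme in which basic DNA parts are stored individually and then combined into transcription units. It is built on the pL0R backbone and is maintained in E. coli through a high-copy ColE1/pUC-type origin of replication. Selection is by spectinomycin, conferred by an aadA aminoglycoside adenylyltransferase gene that spans the numbering origin of the circular sequence record.

The payload is the coding sequence for mTurquoise2, a monomeric, rapidly maturing cyan fluorescent protein derived from Aequorea victoria GFP, recorded as unmutated and introduced into the backbone by Gibson assembly. The insert is listed at roughly 727 bp, slightly longer than the annotated 717 bp open reading frame, which is consistent with short flanking sequences that define the "CD" overhangs named in the plasmid title. These overhangs specify the position the part occupies when it is released and ligated in order with neighbouring parts to build a Level 1 construct; the record does not itemise the restriction sites involved. No promoter or terminator is annotated next to the fluorescent protein, as expected for a standalone part that is not meant to be expressed from this plasmid. The remaining annotations, a pUC multiple cloning site fragment and a short match to Tn5 transposase, are partial hits that appear to be backbone remnants rather than functional elements. The plasmid serves as a reusable cyan reporter or fusion module for assembling multi-part expression constructs.
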