Addgene plasmid #202146: pL0_CD-mTurquoise2
Purpose: Level 0 plasmid containing a mTurquoise2 fluorescent protein with CD overhangs used to build a level 1 construct.
Depositing lab: Christopher Dupont. Depositing organization: J. Craig Venter Institute (JCVI). Publication: Universal loop assembly: open, efficient and cross-kingdom DNA fabrication. Pollak B, Matute T, Nunez I, Cerda A, Lopez C, Vargas V, Kan A, Bielinski V, von Dassow P, Dupont CL, Federici F. Synth Biol (Oxf). 2020;5(1):ysaa001. doi: 10.1093/synbio/ysaa001. Epub 2020 Feb 5. PubMed 32161816.
Backbone
  Vector backbone: pL0R
  Vector type: Synthetic Biology
Growth in bacteria
  Bacterial resistance: Spectinomycin, 50 μg/mL
  Growth temperature: 37°C
  Growth strain: DH5alpha
  Copy number: High Copy
Gene/Insert
  Gene/Insert name: mTurquoise2 gene
  Species: Aequorea victoria
  Insert size (bp): 727
  Mutation: None
  Cloning method: Gibson Cloning
How to cite: pL0_CD-mTurquoise2 was a gift from Christopher Dupont (Addgene plasmid # 202146 ; http://n2t.net/addgene:202146 ; RRID:Addgene_202146)
